>Addgene plasmid #22868 | pCS2+FOG2 | addgene partial sequence | sequence record 28757 | 22868 with SP6
TTCTTTTTTGCGGATCCACATGTCCAGGCGAAAGCAGAGTAAACCCCGGCAGATCAAACGGCCGCTGGAA
GATGCCATCGACGACGAGGAAGAAGAGTGTCCGGTGGAGGAAGCCGAAGTCATCTCGAAAGGCGACTTTC
CACTGGAGGGAAGCTTCCCCGCAGGCTTTGAGCCCGAAAATCTGAGCTGCGAAGACGTGGAGTTCTTTTG
TAACAAAGGTGATGACGAAGGAATCCAGGAGCCAGCAGAATCAGATGGGGACAGCCATTCAGACAAACCA
GGACAGCCTGGGGTAGAGACAGATGACTGGGATGGACCAGGAGAGCTAGAAGTGTTTCAGAGAGATGGAG
AAAGGAAGATTCAGAGTCGGCAGCAACTTCCGGTGGGAACAACCTGGGGCCCTTTTGCTGGGAAGATGGA
CTTGAACAATAATTCCTTGAAGACGAAGGCTCAGGTCCCCATGGTGCTGACTGCTGGTCCTAAATGGCTT
CTGGATGTGACATGGCAAGGAGT
