[The description below was written by a language model from this plasmid's Addgene catalogue record.]
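Description:
pCS2+FOG2 is a mammalian expression plasmid built on the pCS2+ backbone (about 4.1 kb without insert) and carrying a mouse FOG2 sequence, the product of the Zfpm2 gene (Friend of GATA 2, a multi-zinc-finger cofactor that binds GATA-family transcription factors). It is propagated in E. coli under ampicillin selection; the copy number is not recorded. The insert was placed in the polylinker by restriction cloning between BamHI at the 5′ end and XhoI at the 3′ end, and both sites remain intact, so the fragment can be excised or transferred to another vector.

The record does not include a feature table and does not list the promoter or other regulatory elements explicitly. As generally known, pCS2+ vectors drive expression from a strong CMV-derived (simian CMV IE94) promoter with an SV40 polyadenylation signal downstream. They also carry an SP6 promoter upstream of the polylinker that allows in vitro transcription of sense RNA, which fits with SP6 being listed as the 5′ sequencing primer. This design makes the backbone suitable both for transient expression in cultured mammalian cells and for producing synthetic mRNA or probes.

The stated insert size is only 620 bp, far shorter than a full-length FOG2 coding sequence, so the plasmid appears to hold a partial fragment. The record does not say which region of the gene it covers, whether any tag is fused, or what the intended application was. Users should confirm the insert boundaries by sequencing before relying on it for expression studies.
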