Addgene plasmid #22868: pCS2+FOG2
Depositing lab: Stuart Orkin. Depositing organization: Boston Children's Hospital.
Backbone
  Vector backbone: pCS2+
  Backbone size w/o insert (bp): 4095
  Vector type: Mammalian Expression
Growth in bacteria
  Bacterial resistance: Ampicillin, 100 μg/mL
  Growth temperature: 37°C
  Growth strain: DH5alpha
  Copy number: Unknown
Gene/Insert
  Gene/Insert name: FOG2
  Species: M. musculus (mouse)
  Insert size (bp): 620
  Entrez Gene: Zfpm2 (a.k.a. B330005D23Rik, FOG-2, FOG2)
  Cloning method: Restriction Enzyme; 5′ cloning site BamHI (not destroyed); 3′ cloning site XhoI (not destroyed)
  Sequencing primers: 5′ SP6
Terms and licenses: Academic/Nonprofit Terms; Industry Terms: Not Available to Industry
Depositor comments: This plasmid was cloned by Sergei Tevosian in Dr. Stuart Orkin's Laboratory
How to cite: pCS2+FOG2 was a gift from Stuart Orkin (Addgene plasmid # 22868 ; http://n2t.net/addgene:22868 ; RRID:Addgene_22868)
